Addgene plasmid #119712: FB027
Purpose: Multipartite assembly obtained by combining FB parts FB026+FB003 into pDGB3omega1. Used for fluorescent tagging of fungi (Hyg resistance +YFP) according to FungalBraid modular DNA assembly for ATMT
Depositing lab: Jose Marcos. Depositing organization: Agencia Estatal Consejo Superior de Investigaciones Científicas, M.P. Publication: FungalBraid: A GoldenBraid-based modular cloning platform for the assembly and exchange of DNA elements tailored to fungal synthetic biology. Hernanz-Koers M, Gandia M, Garrigues S, Manzanares P, Yenush L, Orzaez D, Marcos JF. Fungal Genet Biol. 2018 Jul;116:51-61. doi: 10.1016/j.fgb.2018.04.010. Epub 2018 Apr 20. PubMed 29680684.
Backbone
  Vector backbone: PDGB3omega1
  Backbone manufacturer: Diego Orzaez
  Backbone size w/o insert (bp): 7295
  Total vector size (bp): 10106
  Vector type: Synthetic Biology
  Selectable markers: Hygromycin
Growth in bacteria
  Bacterial resistance: Spectinomycin, 50 μg/mL
  Growth temperature: 37°C
  Growth strain: DH5alpha
  Copy number: High Copy
Gene/Insert
  Gene/Insert name: PgpdA::YFP::TtrpC(←)-PtrpC::hph::Ttub (→) (alt name: FB026+FB003)
  Insert size (bp): 3392
  Cloning method: Restriction Enzyme; 5′ cloning site BsmB1 (destroyed during cloning); 3′ cloning site BsmB1 (destroyed during cloning)
  Sequencing primers: 5′ CGAGTGGTGATTTTGTGCCG; 3′ CCCGCCAATATATCCTGTCAG
Terms and licenses: Academic/Nonprofit Terms; Industry Terms: Not Available to Industry
How to cite: FB027 was a gift from Jose Marcos (Addgene plasmid # 119712 ; http://n2t.net/addgene:119712 ; RRID:Addgene_119712)
