[The description below was written by a language model from this plasmid's Addgene catalogue record and pLannotate feature annotations shown in this document.]
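Description:
FB027 is a binary T-DNA vector from the FungalBraid modular cloning system, a GoldenBraid-derived platform adapted to fungal synthetic biology. It was built by combining two pre-assembled transcriptional units (FB026 and FB003) into the pDGB3omega1 destination backbone through BsmBI sites that were destroyed during assembly. The catalogue lists a total size of about 10.1 kb, in line with the sequenced record. The backbone carries a ColE1/pMB1-type high-copy origin with the pBR322 bom region for propagation in E. coli. It also carries the pVS1 oriV with RepA and StaA, which allows replication and stable maintenance in Agrobacterium. Bacterial selection is by spectinomycin through aadA, which sits downstream of a class 1 integron Pc promoter fragment.

The payload lies between the nopaline-type left and right T-DNA border repeats and consists of two divergently oriented cassettes. On the reverse strand, the Aspergillus nidulans gpdA (glyceraldehyde-3-phosphate dehydrogenase) promoter drives a yellow fluorescent protein, annotated as an EYFP-Q69K-type variant, and is terminated by the A. nidulans trpC terminator. On the forward strand, the trpC promoter drives hph, the hygromycin phosphotransferase gene. According to the insert name this unit ends in a tub terminator, although that element is not annotated in the feature table. Because both units are inside the borders, they are transferred together into the fungal genome.

The construct is intended for Agrobacterium tumefaciens-mediated transformation (ATMT) of fungi, giving hygromycin-resistant transformants that are fluorescently tagged with YFP. As an omega-level GoldenBraid assembly, it can also serve as a module for further binary assemblies.
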