Features (pLannotate 1.2.2; 17 found; start..end, strand, type, name):
      1..25      +  misc_feature   LB T-DNA repeat: left border repeat from nopaline C58 T-DNA
     69..296     -  terminator     trpC terminator (fragment): trpC; transcription terminator from the Aspergillus nidulans trpC gene (Punt et al., 1987)
    316..1032    -  CDS            EYFP-Q69K: EYFP-Q69K is a basic (constitutively fluorescent) green/yellow fluorescent protein published in 1999, derived from Aequorea victoria. It has moderate acid sensitivity.
   1073..1757    -  promoter       gpdA promoter (fragment): gpdA; promoter from the Aspergillus nidulans glyceraldehyde-3-phosphate dehydrogenase gene (Punt et al., 1990)
   1777..2130    +  promoter       trpC promoter: promoter for Aspergillus nidulans trpC
   2136..3158    +  CDS            hph: KHYB_ECOLX - Experimental evidence at protein level: Swiss-Prot protein existence level 1. The aminoglycoside phosphotransferases achieve inactivation of their antibiotic substrates by phosphorylation. Only phosphorylates hygromycin and closely related compounds such as demethyl analogs and destomycin. From Escherichia coli.
   3461..3485    +  misc_feature   RB T-DNA repeat: right border repeat from nopaline C58 T-DNA
   3825..4226    +  CDS            Y4CG_SINFN (fragment): Protein inferred from homology: Swiss-Prot protein existence level 3. From Sinorhizobium fredii (strain NBRC 101917 / NGR234).
   4786..5415    +  CDS            pVS1 StaA: stability protein from the Pseudomonas plasmid pVS1 (Heeb et al., 2000)
   5844..6917    +  CDS            pVS1 RepA: replication protein from the Pseudomonas plasmid pVS1 (Heeb et al., 2000)
   6983..7177    +  rep_origin     pVS1 oriV: origin of replication for the Pseudomonas plasmid pVS1 (Heeb et al., 2000)
   7380..7419    +  CDS            rop (fragment): Rop protein, which maintains plasmids at low copy number; rop
   7521..7661    +  misc_feature   bom: basis of mobility region from pBR322
   7847..8435    -  rep_origin     ori: high-copy-number ColE1/pMB1/pBR322/pUC origin of replication
   8526..9314    -  CDS            aadA: S3AD_ECOLX - Experimental evidence at protein level: Swiss-Prot protein existence level 1. Mediates bacterial resistance to the antibiotics streptomycin and spectinomycin. From Escherichia coli.
   9321..9377    -  CDS            GmR (fragment): gentamycin acetyltransferase; aacC1; confers resistance to gentamycin
   9553..9576    -  promoter       Pc promoter (fragment): intI1 (promoter lies within the coding sequence); class 1 integron promoter
>Addgene plasmid #119712 | FB027 | addgene full sequence | sequence record 236968 | Addgene NGS Result
TGGCAGGATATATTGTGGTGTAAACATAACGGATCCGGTCTCAGGAGAGCGCATGTCTCAGACGGTCGAT
GCATTGCAGATGAGCTGTATCTGGAAGAGGTAAACCCGAAACGCGTTTTATTCTTGTTGACATGGAGCTA
TTAAATCACTAGAAGGCACTCTTTGCTGCTTGGACAAATGAACGTATCTTATCGAGATCCTGAACACCAT
TTGTCTCAACTCCGGAGCTGACATCGACACCAACGATCTTATATCCAGATTCGTCAAGCTGTTTGATGAT
TTCAGTAACGTTAAGTAAGCTCAGCTCATGACTGACTTGTAGAGCTCGTCCATGCCGAGAGTGATCCCGG
CGGCGGTCACGAACTCCAGCAGGACCATGTGATCGCGCTTCTCGTTGGGGTCTTTGCTCAGGGCGGACTG
GTAGCTCAGGTAGTGGTTGTCGGGCAGCAGCACGGGGCCGTCGCCGATGGGGGTGTTCTGCTGGTAGTGG
TCGGCGAGCTGCACGCTGCCGTCCTCGATGTTGTGGCGGATCTTGAAGTTCACCTTGATGCCGTTCTTCT
GCTTGTCGGCCATGATATAGACGTTGTGGCTGTTGTAGTTGTACTCCAGCTTGTGCCCCAGGATGTTGCC
GTCCTCCTTGAAGTCGATGCCCTTCAGCTCGATGCGGTTCACCAGGGTGTCGCCCTCGAACTTCACCTCG
GCGCGGGTCTTGTAGTTGCCGTCGTCCTTGAAGAAGATGGTGCGCTCCTGGACGTAGCCTTCGGGCATGG
CGGACTTGAAGAAGTCGTGCTGCTTCATGTGGTCGGGGTAGCGGGCGAAGCACTTCAGGCCGTAGCCGAA
GGTGGTCACGAGGGTGGGCCAGGGCACGGGCAGCTTGCCGGTGGTGCAGATGAACTTCAGGGTCAGCTTG
CCGTAGGTGGCGTCGCCCTCGCCCTCGCCGGACACGCTGAACTTGTGGCCGTTTACGTCGCCGTCCAGCT
CGACCAGGATGGGCACCACCCCGGTGAACAGCTCTTCACCCTTGCTCACCATTTTAAAGGTTCTTGGATG
GGAAGATGAATATACTGAAGATGGGAAAAGAAAGAGAAAAGAAAAGAGCAGCTGGTGGGGAGAGCAGGAA
AATATGGCAACAAATGTTGGACTGACGCAACGACCTTGTCAACCCCGCCGACACACCGGGCGGACAGACG
GGGCAAAGCTGCCTACCAGGGACTGAGGGACCTCAGCAGGTCGAGTGCAGAGCACCGGATGGGTCGACTG
CCAGCTTGTGTTCCCGGTCTGCGCCGCTGGCCAGCTCCTGAGCGGCCTTTCCGGTTTCATACACCGGGCA
AAGCAGGAGAGGCACGATATTTGGACGCCCTACAGATGCCGGATGGGCCAATTAGGGAGCTTACGCGCCG
GGTACTCGCTCTACCTACTTCGGAGAAGGTACTATCTCGTGAATCTTTTACCAGATCGGAAGCAATTGGA
CTTCTGTACCTAGGTTAATGGCATGCTATTTCGCCGACGGCTATACACCCCTGGCTTCACATTCTCCTTC
GCTTACTGCCGGTGATTCGATGAAGCTCCATATTCTCCGATGATGCAATAGATTCTTGGTCAACGAGGGG
CACACCAGCCTTTCCACTTCGGGGCGGAGGGGCGGCCGGTCCCGGATTAATAATCATCCACTGCACCTCA
GAGCCGCCAGAGCTGTCTGGCGCAGTGGCGCTTATTACTCAGCCCTTCTCTCTGCGTCCGTCCGTCTGTC
CGCATGCGCCACTCCGTCAGGAGAACTGATATTGAAGGAGCATTTTTTGGGCTTGGCTGGAGCTAGTGGA
GGTCAACAATGAATGCCTATTTTGGTTTAGTCGTCCAGGCGGTGAGCACAAAATTTGTGTCGTTTGACAA
GATGGTTCATTTAGGCAACTGGTCAGATCAGCCCCACTTGTAGCAGTAGCGGCGGCGCTCGAAGTGTGAC
TCTTATTAGCAGACAGGAACGAGGACATTATTATCATCTGCTGCTTGGTGCACGATAACTTGGTGCGTTT
GTCAAGCAAGGTAAGTGGACGACCCGGTCATACCTTCTTAAGTTCGCCCTTCCTCCCTTTATTTCAGATT
CAATCTGACTTACCTATTCTACCCAAGCATCCAAAATGAAAAAGCCTGAACTCACCGCGACGTCTGTCGA
GAAGTTTCTGATCGAAAAGTTCGACAGCGTGTCCGACCTGATGCAGCTCTCGGAGGGCGAAGAATCTCGT
GCTTTCAGCTTCGATGTAGGAGGGCGTGGATATGTCCTGCGGGTAAATAGCTGCGCCGATGGTTTCTACA
AAGATCGTTATGTTTATCGGCACTTTGCATCGGCCGCGCTCCCGATTCCGGAAGTGCTTGACATTGGGGA
ATTCAGCGAGAGCCTGACCTATTGCATCTCCCGCCGTGCACAGGGTGTCACGTTGCAAGACCTGCCTGAA
ACCGAACTGCCCGCTGTTCTGCAGCCGGTCGCGGAGGCCATGGATGCGATCGCTGCGGCCGATCTTAGCC
AGACGAGCGGGTTCGGCCCATTCGGACCGCAAGGAATCGGTCAATACACTACATGGCGTGATTTCATATG
CGCGATTGCTGATCCCCATGTGTATCACTGGCAAACTGTGATGGACGACACCGTCAGTGCGTCCGTCGCG
CAGGCTCTCGATGAGCTGATGCTTTGGGCCGAGGACTGCCCCGAAGTCCGGCACCTCGTGCACGCGGATT
TCGGCTCCAACAATGTCCTGACGGACAATGGCCGCATAACAGCGGTCATTGACTGGAGCGAGGCAATGTT
CGGGGATTCCCAATACGAGGTCGCCAACATCTTCTTCTGGAGGCCGTGGTTGGCTTGTATGGAGCAGCAG
ACGCGCTACTTCGAGCGGAGGCATCCGGAGCTTGCAGGATCGCCACGACTCCGGGCGTATATGCTCCGCA
TTGGTCTTGACCAACTCTATCAGAGCTTGGTTGACGGCAATTTCGATGATGCAGCTTGGGCGCAGGGTCG
ATGCGACGCAATCGTCCGATCCGGAGCCGGGACTGTCGGGCGTACACAAATCGCCCGCAGAAGCGCGGCC
GTCTGGACCGATGGCTGTGTAGAAGTACTCGCCGATAGTGGAAACCGACGCCCCAGCACTCGTCCGAGGG
CAAAGGAATGAGCTTCATCATTCCACCATCATTCCACTCAACATTCAGGCTCCTCTGCGCACGTAAAGTG
CCAAAGGCAATACCCTGCTCGGTGGAATGCCGCCGGGCTTGTCGATTTTACGCACATATGCGCATTCTTG
ACTTGAAGCGGAGGAGTTCTTCGTTGCGGGTTACAGTGTTTTAATAAAAGAATGGTCAAATCAAACTGCT
AGATATACCTGTCAGACACTCTAGTTGTTGACCCCTATACTCTTAATACATCAGACAGTACATGCATGTT
GCATGATGACGCTGTCATGAGACCGGATCCTGACAGGATATATTGGCGGGTAAACCTAAGAGAAAAGAGC
GTTTATTAGAATAATCGGATATTTAAAAGGGCGTGAAAAGGTTTATCCGTTCGTCCATTTGTATGTGCAT
GCCAACCACAGGGTTCCCCTCGGGATCAAAGTACTTTGATCCAACCCCTCCGCTGCTATAGTGCAGTCGG
CTTCTGACGTTCAGTGCAGCCGTCATCTGAAAACGACATGTCGCACAAGTCCTAAGTTACGCGACAGGCT
GCCGCCCTGCCCTTTTCCTGGCGTTTTCTTGTCGCGTGTTTTAGTCGCATAAAGTAGAATACTTGCGACT
AGAACCGGAGACATTACGCCATGAACAAGAGCGCCGCCGCTGGCCTGCTGGGCTATGCCCGCGTCAGCAC
CGACGACCAGGACTTGACCAACCAACGGGCCGAACTGCACGCGGCCGGCTGCACCAAGCTGTTTTCCGAG
AAGATCACCGGCACCAGGCGCGACCGCCCGGAGCTGGCCAGGATGCTTGACCACCTACGCCCTGGCGACG
TTGTGACAGTGACCAGGCTAGACCGCCTGGCCCGCAGCACCCGCGACCTACTGGACATTGCCGAGCGCAT
CCAGGAGGCCGGCGCGGGCCTGCGTAGCCTGGCAGAGCCGTGGGCCGACACCACCACGCCGGCCGGCCGC
ATGGTGTTGACCGTGTTCGCCGGCATTGCCGAGTTCGAGCGTTCCCTAATCATCGACCGCACCCGGAGCG
GGCGCGAGGCCGCCAAGGCCCGAGGCGTGAAGTTTGGCCCCCGCCCTACCCTCACCCCGGCACAGATCGC
GCACGCCCGCGAGCTGATCGACCAGGAAGGCCGCACCGTGAAAGAGGCGGCTGCACTGCTTGGCGTGCAT
CGCTCGACCCTGTACCGCGCACTTGAGCGCAGCGAGGAAGTGACGCCCACCGAGGCCAGGCGGCGCGGTG
CCTTCCGTGAGGACGCATTGACCGAGGCCGACGCCCTGGCGGCCGCCGAGAATGAACGCCAAGAGGAACA
AGCATGAAACCGCACCAGGACGGCCAGGACGAACCGTTTTTCATTACCGAAGAGATCGAGGCGGAGATGA
TCGCGGCCGGGTACGTGTTCGAGCCGCCCGCGCACCTCTCAACCGTGCGGCTGCATGAAATCCTGGCCGG
TTTGTCTGATGCCAAGCTGGCGGCCTGGCCGGCCAGCTTGGCCGCTGAAGAAACCGAGCGCCGCCGTCTA
AAAAGGTGATGTGTATTTGAGTAAAACAGCTTGCGTCATGCGGTCGCTGCGTATATGATGCGATGAGTAA
ATAAACAAATACGCAAGGGGAACGCATGAAGGTTATCGCTGTACTTAACCAGAAAGGCGGGTCAGGCAAG
ACGACCATCGCAACCCATCTAGCCCGCGCCCTGCAACTCGCCGGGGCCGATGTTCTGTTAGTCGATTCCG
ATCCCCAGGGCAGTGCCCGCGATTGGGCGGCCGTGCGGGAAGATCAACCGCTAACCGTTGTCGGCATCGA
CCGCCCGACGATTGACCGCGACGTGAAGGCCATCGGCCGGCGCGACTTCGTAGTGATCGACGGAGCGCCC
CAGGCGGCGGACTTGGCTGTGTCCGCGATCAAGGCAGCCGACTTCGTGCTGATTCCGGTGCAGCCAAGCC
CTTACGACATATGGGCCACCGCCGACCTGGTGGAGCTGGTTAAGCAGCGCATTGAGGTCACGGATGGAAG
GCTACAAGCGGCCTTTGTCGTGTCGCGGGCGATCAAAGGCACGCGCATCGGCGGTGAGGTTGCCGAGGCG
CTGGCCGGGTACGAGCTGCCCATTCTTGAGTCCCGTATCACGCAGCGCGTGAGCTACCCAGGCACTGCCG
CCGCCGGCACAACCGTTCTTGAATCAGAACCCGAGGGCGACGCTGCCCGCGAGGTCCAGGCGCTGGCCGC
TGAAATTAAATCAAAACTCATTTGAGTTAATGAGGTAAAGAGAAAATGAGCAAAAGCACAAACACGCTAA
GTGCCGGCCGTCCGAGCGCACGCAGCAGCAAGGCTGCAACGTTGGCCAGCCTGGCAGACACGCCAGCCAT
GAAGCGGGTCAACTTTCAGTTGCCGGCGGAGGATCACACCAAGCTGAAGATGTACGCGGTACGCCAAGGC
AAGACCATTACCGAGCTGCTATCTGAATACATCGCGCAGCTACCAGAGTAAATGAGCAAATGAATAAATG
AGTAGATGAATTTTAGCGGCTAAAGGAGGCGGCATGGAAAATCAAGAACAACCAGGCACCGACGCCGTGG
AATGCCCCATGTGTGGAGGAACGGGCGGTTGGCCAGGCGTAAGCGGCTGGGTTGCCTGCCGGCCCTGCAA
TGGCACTGGAACCCCCAAGCCCGAGGAATCGGCGTGAGCGGTCGCAAACCATCCGGCCCGGTACAAATCG
GCGCGGCGCTGGGTGATGACCTGGTGGAGAAGTTGAAGGCCGCGCAGGCCGCCCAGCGGCAACGCATCGA
GGCAGAAGCACGCCCCGGTGAATCGTGGCAAGCGGCCGCTGATCGAATCCGCAAAGAATCCCGGCAACCG
CCGGCAGCCGGTGCGCCGTCGATTAGGAAGCCGCCCAAGGGCGACGAGCAACCAGATTTTTTCGTTCCGA
TGCTCTATGACGTGGGCACCCGCGATAGTCGCAGCATCATGGACGTGGCCGTTTTCCGTCTGTCGAAGCG
TGACCGACGAGCTGGCGAGGTGATCCGCTACGAGCTTCCAGACGGGCACGTAGAGGTTTCCGCAGGGCCG
GCCGGCATGGCCAGTGTGTGGGATTACGACCTGGTACTGATGGCGGTTTCCCATCTAACCGAATCCATGA
ACCGATACCGGGAAGGGAAGGGAGACAAGCCCGGCCGCGTGTTCCGTCCACACGTTGCGGACGTACTCAA
GTTCTGCCGGCGAGCCGATGGCGGAAAGCAGAAAGACGACCTGGTAGAAACCTGCATTCGGTTAAACACC
ACGCACGTTGCCATGCAGCGTACGAAGAAGGCCAAGAACGGCCGCCTGGTGACGGTATCCGAGGGTGAAG
CCTTGATTAGCCGCTACAAGATCGTAAAGAGCGAAACCGGGCGGCCGGAGTACATCGAGATCGAGCTAGC
TGATTGGATGTACCGCGAGATCACAGAAGGCAAGAACCCGGACGTGCTGACGGTTCACCCCGATTACTTT
TTGATCGATCCCGGCATCGGCCGTTTTCTCTACCGCCTGGCACGCCGCGCCGCAGGCAAGGCAGAAGCCA
GATGGTTGTTCAAGACGATCTACGAACGCAGTGGCAGCGCCGGAGAGTTCAAGAAGTTCTGTTTCACCGT
GCGCAAGCTGATCGGGTCAAATGACCTGCCGGAGTACGATTTGAAGGAGGAGGCGGGGCAGGCTGGCCCG
ATCCTAGTCATGCGCTACCGCAACCTGATCGAGGGCGAAGCATCCGCCGGTTCCTAATGTACGGAGCAGA
TGCTAGGGCAAATTGCCCTAGCAGGGGAAAAAGGTCGAAAAGGACTCTTTCCTGTGGATAGCACGTACAT
TGGGAACCCAAAGCCGTACATTGGGAACCGGAACCCGTACATTGGGAACCCAAAGCCGTACATTGGGAAC
CGGTCACACATGTAAGTGACTGATATAAAAGAGAAAAAAGGCGATTTTTCCGCCTAAAACTCTTTAAAAC
TTATTAAAACTCTTAAAACCCGCCTGGCCTGTGCATAACTGTCTGGCCAGCGCACAGCCGAAGAGCTGCA
AAAAGCGCCTACCCTTCGGTCGCTGCGCTCCCTACGCCCCGCCGCTTCGCGTCGGCCTATCGCGGCCGCT
GGCCGCTCAAAAATGGCTGGCCTACGGCCAGGCAATCTACCAGGGCGCGGACAAGCCGCGCCGTCGCCAC
TCGACCGCCGGCGCCCACATCAAGGCACCCTGCCTCGCGCGTTTCGGTGATGACGGTGAAAACCTCTGAC
ACATGCAGCTCCCGGTGACGGTCACAGCTTGTCTGTAAGCGGATGCCGGGAGCAGACAAGCCCGTCAGGG
CGCGTCAGCGGGTGTTGGCGGGTGTCGGGGCGCAGCCATGACCCAGTCACGTAGCGATAGCGGAGTGTAT
ACTGGCTTAACTATGCGGCATCAGAGCAGATTGTACTGAGAGTGCACCATATGCGGTGTGAAATACCGCA
CAGATGCGTAAGGAGAAAATACCGCATCAGGCGCTCTTCCGCTTCCTCGCTCACTGACTCGCTGCGCTCG
GTCGTTCGGCTGCGGCGAGCGGTATCAGCTCACTCAAAGGCGGTAATACGGTTATCCACAGAATCAGGGG
ATAACGCAGGAAAGAACATGTGAGCAAAAGGCCAGCAAAAGGCCAGGAACCGTAAAAAGGCCGCGTTGCT
GGCGTTTTTCCATAGGCTCCGCCCCCCTGACGAGCATCACAAAAATCGACGCTCAAGTCAGAGGTGGCGA
AACCCGACAGGACTATAAAGATACCAGGCGTTTCCCCCTGGAAGCTCCCTCGTGCGCTCTCCTGTTCCGA
CCCTGCCGCTTACCGGATACCTGTCCGCCTTTCTCCCTTCGGGAAGCGTGGCGCTTTCTCATAGCTCACG
CTGTAGGTATCTCAGTTCGGTGTAGGTCGTTCGCTCCAAGCTGGGCTGTGTGCACGAACCCCCCGTTCAG
CCCGACCGCTGCGCCTTATCCGGTAACTATCGTCTTGAGTCCAACCCGGTAAGACACGACTTATCGCCAC
TGGCAGCAGCCACTGGTAACAGGATTAGCAGAGCGAGGTATGTAGGCGGTGCTACAGAGTTCTTGAAGTG
GTGGCCTAACTACGGCTACACTAGAAGGACAGTATTTGGTATCTGCGCTCTGCTGAAGCCAGTTACCTTC
GGAAAAAGAGTTGGTAGCTCTTGATCCGGCAAACAAACCACCGCTGGTAGCGGTGGTTTTTTTGTTTGCA
AGCAGCAGATTACGCGCAGAAAAAAAGGATCTCAAGAAGATCCTTTGATCTTTTCTACGGGGTCTGACGC
TCAGTGGAACGAAAACTCACGTTAAGGGATTTTGGTCATGCATTCTAGGTGATTATTTGCCGACTACCTT
GGTGATCTCGCCTTTCACGTAGTGGACAAATTCTTCCAACTGATCTGCGCGCGAGGCCAAGCGATCTTCT
TCTTGTCCAAGATAAGCCTGTCTAGCTTCAAGTATGACGGGCTGATACTGGGCCGGCAGGCGCTCCATTG
CCCAGTCGGCAGCGACATCCTTCGGCGCGATTTTGCCGGTTACTGCGCTGTACCAAATGCGGGACAACGT
AAGCACTACATTTCGCTCATCACCAGCCCAGTCGGGCGGCGAGTTCCATAGCGTTAAGGTTTCATTTAGC
GCCTCAAATAGATCCTGTTCAGGAACCGGATCAAAGAGTTCCTCCGCCGCTGGACCTACCAAGGCAACGC
TATGTTCTCTTGCTTTTGTCAGCAAGATAGCCAGATCAATGTCGATCGTGGCTGGCTCGAAGATACCTGC
AAGAATGTCATTGCGCTGCCATTCTCCAAATTGCAGTTCGCGCTTAGCTGGATAACGCCACGGAATGATG
TCGTCGTGCACAACAATGGTGACTTCTACAGCGCGGAGAATCTCGCTCTCTCCAGGGGAAGCCGAAGTTT
CCAAAAGGTCGTTGATCAAAGCTCGCCGCGTTGTTTCATCAAGCCTTACGGTCACCGTAACCAGCAAATC
AATATCACTGTGTGGCTTCAGGCCGCCATCCACTGCGGAGCCGTACAAATGTACGGCCAGCAACGTCGGT
TCGAGATGGCGCTCGATGACGCCAACTACCTCTGATAGTTGAGTCGATACTTCGGCGATCACCGCTTCCC
TCATAATGTTTAACTTTGTTTTAGGGCGACTGCCCTGCTGCGTAACATCGTTGCTGCTCCATAACATCAA
ACATCGACCCACGGCGTAACGCGCTTGCTGCTTGGATGCCCGAGGCATAGACTGTACCCCAAAAAAACAG
TCATAACAAGCCATGAAAACCGCCACTGCGCCGTTACCACCGCTGCGTTCGGTCAAGGTTCTGGACCAGT
TGCGTGAGCGCATACGCTACTTGCATTACAGCTTACGAACCGAACAGGCTTATGTCCACTGGGTTCGTGC
CTTCATCCGTTTCCACGGTGTGCGTCACCCGGCAACCTTGGGTAGCAGCGAAGTCGAGGCATTTCTGTCC
TGGCTGGAACAGAACTTATTATTTCCTTCCTCTTTTCTACAGTATTTAAAGATACCCCAAGAAGCTAATT
ATAACAAGACGAACTCCAATTCACTGTTCCTTGCATTCTAAAACCTTAAATACCAGAAAACAGCTTTTTC
AAAGTTGTTTTCAAAGTTGGCGTATAACATAGTATCGACGGAGCCGATTTTGAAACCGCGGTGATCACAG
GCAGCAACGCTCTGTCATCGTTACAATCAACATGCTACCCTCCGCGAGATCATCCGTGTTTCAAACCCGG
CAGCTTAGTTGCCGTTCTTCCGAATAGCATCGGTAACATGAGCAAAGTCTGCCGCCTTACAACGGCTCTC
CCGCTGACGCCGTCCCGGACTGATGGGCTGCCTGTATCGAGTGGTGATTTTGTGCCGAGCTGCCGGTCGG
GGAGCTGTTGGCTGGCTGG
